>Addgene plasmid #106325 | pCR3.1-OPNc M5 | addgene full sequence | sequence record 207738 | Addgene NGS Result
GACATTGATTATTGACTAGTTATTAATAGTAATCAATTACGGGGTCATTAGTTCATAGCCCATATATGGA
GTTCCGCGTTACATAACTTACGGTAAATGGCCCGCCTGGCTGACCGCCCAACGACCCCCGCCCATTGACG
TCAATAATGACGTATGTTCCCATAGTAACGCCAATAGGGACTTTCCATTGACGTCAATGGGTGGAGTATT
TACGGTAAACTGCCCACTTGGCAGTACATCAAGTGTATCATATGCCAAGTACGCCCCCTATTGACGTCAA
TGACGGTAAATGGCCCGCCTGGCATTATGCCCAGTACATGACCTTATGGGACTTTCCTACTTGGCAGTAC
ATCTACGTATTAGTCATCGCTATTACCATGGTGATGCGGTTTTGGCAGTACATCAATGGGCGTGGATAGC
GGTTTGACTCACGGGGATTTCCAAGTCTCCACCCCATTGACGTCAATGGGAGTTTGTTTTGGCACCAAAA
TCAACGGGACTTTCCAAAATGTCGTAACAACTCCGCCCCATTGACGCAAATGGGCGGTAGGCGTGTACGG
TGGGAGGTCTATATAAGCAGAGCTCTCTGGCTAACTAGAGAACCCACTGCTTACTGGCTTATCGAAATTA
ATACGACTCACTATAGGGAGACCCAAGCTGGCTAGCGTTTAAACTTAAGCTTGGTACCGAGCTCGGATCC
ACTAGTAACGGCCGCCAGTGTGCTGGAATTCGGCTTCAAACGCCGACCAAGGAAAACTCACTACCATGAG
AATTGCAGTGATTTGCTTTTGCCTCCTAGGCATCACCTGTGCCATACCAGTTAAACAGGCTGATTCTGGA
AGTTCTGAGGAAAAGCAGGCTAATGCTGTGTCCTCTGAAGAAACCAATGACTTTAAACAAGAGACCCTTC
CAAGTAAGTCCAACGAAAGCCATGACCACATGGATGATATGGATGATGAAGATGATGACGACCATGTGGA
CAGCCAGGACTCCATTGACTCGAACGACTCTGATGATGTAGATGACACTGATGATTCTCACCAGTCTGAT
GAGTCTCACCATTCTGATGAATCTGATGAACTGGTCACTGATTTTCCCACGGACCTGCCAGCAACCGAAG
TTTTCACTCCAGTTGTCCCCACAGTAGACACATATGATGGCCGAGGTGATAGTGTGGTTTATGGACTGAG
GTCAAAATCTAAGAAGTTTCGCAGACCTGACATCCAGTACCCTGATGCTACAGACGAGGACATCACCTCA
CACATGGAAAGCGAGGAGTTGAATGGTGCATACAAGGCCATCCCCGTTGCCCAGGACCTGAACGCGCCTT
CTGATTGGGACAGCCGTGGGAAGGACAGTTATGAAACGAGTCAGCTGGATGACCAGAGTGCTGAAACCCA
CAGCCACAAGCAGTCCAGATTATATAAGCGGAAAGCTAATGATGAGAGCAATGAGCATTCCGATGTGATT
GATAGTCAGGAACTTTCCAAAGTCAGCCGTGAATTCCACAGCCATGAATTTCACAGCCATGAAGATATGC
TGGTTGTAGACCCCAAAAGTAAGGAAGAAGATAAACACCTGAAATTTCGTATTTCTCATGAATTAGATAG
TGCATCTTCTGAGGTCAATTAAAAGGAGAAAAAATACAATTTCTCACTTTGCATTTAGTCAAAAGAAAAA
ATGCTTTATAGCAAAATGAAAGAGAACATGAAATGCTTCTTTCTCAGTTTATTGGTTGAAGCCGAATTCT
GCAGATATCCATCACACTGGCGGCCGCTCGAGTCTAGAGGGCCCGTTTAAACCCGCTGATCAGCCTCGAC
TGTGCCTTCTAGTTGCCAGCCATCTGTTGTTTGCCCCTCCCCCGTGCCTTCCTTGACCCTGGAAGGTGCC
ACTCCCACTGTCCTTTCCTAATAAAATGAGGAAATTGCATCGCATTGTCTGAGTAGGTGTCATTCTATTC
TGGGGGGTGGGGTGGGGCAGGACAGCAAGGGGGAGGATTGGGAAGACAATAGCAGGCATGCTGGGGATGC
GGTGGGCTCTATGGCTTCTGAGGCGGAAAGAACCAGTGGCGGTAATACGGTTATCCACAGAATCAGGGGA
TAACGCAGGAAAGAACATGTGAGCAAAAGGCCAGCAAAAGGCCAGGAACCGTAAAAAGGCCGCGTTGCTG
GCGTTTTTCCATAGGCTCCGCCCCCCTGACGAGCATCACAAAAATCGACGCTCAAGTCAGAGGTGGCGAA
ACCCGACAGGACTATAAAGATACCAGGCGTTTCCCCCTGGAAGCTCCCTCGTGCGCTCTCCTGTTCCGAC
CCTGCCGCTTACCGGATACCTGTCCGCCTTTCTCCCTTCGGGAAGCGTGGCGCTTTCTCATAGCTCACGC
TGTAGGTATCTCAGTTCGGTGTAGGTCGTTCGCTCCAAGCTGGGCTGTGTGCACGAACCCCCCGTTCAGC
CCGACCGCTGCGCCTTATCCGGTAACTATCGTCTTGAGTCCAACCCGGTAAGACACGACTTATCGCCACT
GGCAGCAGCCACTGGTAACAGGATTAGCAGAGCGAGGTATGTAGGCGGTGCTACAGAGTTCTTGAAGTGG
TGGCCTAACTACGGCTACACTAGAAGAACAGTATTTGGTATCTGCGCTCTGCTGAAGCCAGTTACCTTCG
GAAAAAGAGTTGGTAGCTCTTGATCCGGCAAACAAACCACCGCTGGTAGCGGTGGTTTTTTTGTTTGCAA
GCAGCAGATTACGCGCAGAAAAAAAGGATCTCAAGAAGATCCTTTGATCTTTTCTACGGGGTCTGACGCT
CAGTGGAACGAAAACTCACGTTAAGGGATTTTGGTCATGAGATTATCAAAAAGGATCTTCACCTAGATCC
TTTTAAATTAAAAATGAAGTTTTAAATCAATCTAAAGTATATATGAGTAACCTGAGGCTATGGCAGGGCC
TGCCGCCCCGACGTTGGCTGCGAGCCCTGGGCCTTCACCCGAACTTGGGGGGTGGGGTGGGGAAAAGGAA
GAAACGCGGGCGTATTGGCCCCAATGGGGTCTCGGTGGGGTATCGACAGAGTGCCAGCCCTGGGACCGAA
CCCCGCGTTTATGAACAAACGACCCAACACCGTGCGTTTTATTCTGTCTTTTTATTGCCGTCATAGCGCG
GGTTCCTTCCGGTATTGTCTCCTTCCGTGTTTCAGTTAGCCTCCCCCTAGGGTGGGCGAAGAACTCCAGC
ATGAGATCCCCGCGCTGGAGGATCATCCAGCCGGCGTCCCGGAAAACGATTCCGAAGCCCAACCTTTCAT
AGAAGGCGGCGGTGGAATCGAAATCTCGTGATGGCAGGTTGGGCGTCGCTTGGTCGGTCATTTCGAACCC
CAGAGTCCCGCTCAGAAGAACTCGTCAAGAAGGCGATAGAAGGCGATGCGCTGCGAATCGGGAGCGGCGA
TACCGTAAAGCACGAGGAAGCGGTCAGCCCATTCGCCGCCAAGCTCTTCAGCAATATCACGGGTAGCCAA
CGCTATGTCCTGATAGCGGTCCGCCACACCCAGCCGGCCACAGTCGATGAATCCAGAAAAGCGGCCATTT
TCCACCATGATATTCGGCAAGCAGGCATCGCCATGGGTCACGACGAGATCCTCGCCGTCGGGCATGCTCG
CCTTGAGCCTGGCGAACAGTTCGGCTGGCGCGAGCCCCTGATGCTCTTCGTCCAGATCATCCTGATCGAC
AAGACCGGCTTCCATCCGAGTACGTGCTCGCTCGATGCGATGTTTCGCTTGGTGGTCGAATGGGCAGGTA
GCCGGATCAAGCGTATGCAGCCGCCGCATTGCATCAGCCATGATGGATACTTTCTCGGCAGGAGCAAGGT
GAGATGACAGGAGATCCTGCCCCGGCACTTCGCCCAATAGCAGCCAGTCCCTTCCCGCTTCAGTGACAAC
GTCGAGCACAGCTGCGCAAGGAACGCCCGTCGTGGCCAGCCACGATAGCCGCGCTGCCTCGTCTTGCAGT
TCATTCAGGGCACCGGACAGGTCGGTCTTGACAAAAAGAACCGGGCGCCCCTGCGCTGACAGCCGGAACA
CGGCGGCATCAGAGCAGCCGATTGTCTGTTGTGCCCAGTCATAGCCGAATAGCCTCTCCACCCAAGCGGC
CGGAGAACCTGCGTGCAATCCATCTTGTTCAATCATGCGAAACGATCCTCATCCTGTCTCTTGATCGATC
TTTGCAAAAGCCTAGGCCTCCAAAAAAGCCTCCTCACTACTTCTGGAATAGCTCAGAGGCCGAGGCGGCC
TCGGCCTCTGCATAAATAAAAAAAATTAGTCAGCCATGGGGCGGAGAATGGGCGGAACTGGGCGGAGTTA
GGGGCGGGATGGGCGGAGTTAGGGGCGGGACTATGGTTGCTGACTAATTGAGATGCATGCTTTGCATACT
TCTGCCTGCTGGGGAGCCTGGGGACTTTCCACACCTGGTTGCTGACTAATTGAGATGCATGCTTTGCATA
CTTCTGCCTGCTGGGGAGCCTGGGGACTTTCCACACCCTAACTGACACACATTCCACAGCTGGTTCTTTC
CGCCTCAGGACTCTTCCTTTTTCAATAAATCAATCTAAAGTATATATGAGTAAACTTGGTCTGACAGTTA
CCAATGCTTAATCAGTGAGGCACCTATCTCAGCGATCTGTCTATTTCGTTCATCCATAGTTGCCTGACTC
CCCGTCGTGTAGATAACTACGATACGGGAGGGCTTACCATCTGGCCCCAGTGCTGCAATGATACCGCGAG
ACCCACGCTCACCGGCTCCAGATTTATCAGCAATAAACCAGCCAGCCGGAAGGGCCGAGCGCAGAAGTGG
TCCTGCAACTTTATCCGCCTCCATCCAGTCTATTAATTGTTGCCGGGAAGCTAGAGTAAGTAGTTCGCCA
GTTAATAGTTTGCGCAACGTTGTTGCCATTGCTACAGGCATCGTGGTGTCACGCTCGTCGTTTGGTATGG
CTTCATTCAGCTCCGGTTCCCAACGATCAAGGCGAGTTACATGATCCCCCATGTTGTGCAAAAAAGCGGT
TAGCTCCTTCGGTCCTCCGATCGTTGTCAGAAGTAAGTTGGCCGCAGTGTTATCACTCATGGTTATGGCA
GCACTGCATAATTCTCTTACTGTCATGCCATCCGTAAGATGCTTTTCTGTGACTGGTGAGTACTCAACCA
AGTCATTCTGAGAATAGTGTATGCGGCGACCGAGTTGCTCTTGCCCGGCGTCAATACGGGATAATACCGC
GCCACATAGCAGAACTTTAAAAGTGCTCATCATTGGAAAACGTTCTTCGGGGCGAAAACTCTCAAGGATC
TTACCGCTGTTGAGATCCAGTTCGATGTAACCCACTCGTGCACCCAACTGATCTTCAGCATCTTTTACTT
TCACCAGCGTTTCTGGGTGAGCAAAAACAGGAAGGCAAAATGCCGCAAAAAAGGGAATAAGGGCGACACG
GAAATGTTGAATACTCATACTCTTCCTTTTTCAATATTATTGAAGCATTTATCAGGGTTATTGTCTCATG
AGCGGATACATATTTGAATGTATTTAGAAAAATAAACAAATAGGGGTTCCGCGCACATTTCCCCGAAAAG
TGCCACCTG
[124 nt withheld, positions 5610-5733]
C
[91 nt withheld, positions 5735-5825]
A
[49 nt withheld, positions 5827-5875]
CCTTTGACGTTGGAGTCCACGTTCTTT
[37 nt withheld, positions 5903-5939]
ACCCTATCTCGGTCTATTCTTTTGATTTATAAGGGATTTTGCCGATTTCGGCCTATTGGTTAAAAAATGA
GCTGATTTAACAAAAATTTAACGCGAATTTTAACAAAATATTAACGCTTACAATTTACGCGCGCGTT
Features (pLannotate 1.2.2; 17 found; start..end, strand, type, name):
      1..380     +  enhancer       CMV enhancer: human cytomegalovirus immediate early enhancer
    381..584     +  promoter       CMV promoter: human cytomegalovirus (CMV) immediate early promoter
    580..613     +  LTR            5' LTR (truncated) (fragment): truncated 5' long terminal repeat (LTR) from HIV-1
    629..647     +  promoter       T7 promoter: promoter for bacteriophage T7 RNA polymerase
    766..1629    +  CDS            SPP1 (fragment): OSTP_HUMAN - Also known as BNSP, OPN. Experimental evidence at protein level: Swiss-Prot protein existence level 1. Acts as a cytokine involved in enhancing production of interferon-gamma and interleukin-12 and reducing production of interleukin-10 and is essential in the pathway that leads to type I immunity. From Homo sapiens (Human).
   1820..2044    +  polyA_signal   bGH poly(A) signal: bovine growth hormone polyadenylation signal
   2048..2066    +  promoter       SV40 promoter (fragment): SV40 enhancer and early promoter
   2176..2764    -  rep_origin     ori: high-copy-number ColE1/pMB1/pBR322/pUC origin of replication
   2986..3002    +  polyA_signal   bGH poly(A) signal (fragment): bovine growth hormone polyadenylation signal
   3093..3140    -  polyA_signal   HSV TK poly(A) signal: herpes simplex virus thymidine kinase polyadenylation signal (Cole and Stacy, 1985)
   3199..3351    -  CDS            ble (fragment): BLE_KLEPN - Experimental evidence at protein level: Swiss-Prot protein existence level 1. Binding protein with a strong affinity to the bleomycin family of antibiotics. Binds to CL990; an antimitotic-antibiotic compound. From Klebsiella pneumoniae.
   3372..4166    -  CDS            NeoR/KanR: aminoglycoside phosphotransferase from Tn5; aph(3')-II (or nptII); confers resistance to neomycin, kanamycin, and G418 (Geneticin®)
   4201..4558    -  promoter       SV40 promoter: SV40 enhancer and early promoter
   4560..4577    -  promoter       AmpR promoter (fragment): bla
   4618..5478    -  CDS            AmpR: β-lactamase; bla; confers resistance to ampicillin, carbenicillin, and related antibiotics
   5479..5583    -  promoter       AmpR promoter: bla
   5610..6038    +  rep_origin     f1 ori (sequence partly withheld): f1 bacteriophage origin of replication; arrow indicates direction of (+) strand synthesis
