[The description below was written by a language model from this plasmid's Addgene catalogue record and pLannotate feature annotations shown in this document.]
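Description:
pCR3.1-OPNc M5 is a mammalian expression plasmid built on the pCR3.1 backbone that carries a mutant form of human osteopontin-c, the splice variant of SPP1. The full sequence record is about 6.1 kb. In bacteria it replicates from a high-copy ColE1/pUC-type origin and is selected with ampicillin through the β-lactamase gene. An f1 origin is also present, which allows single-stranded DNA production. For selection in mammalian cells, an SV40 enhancer/early promoter drives the Tn5 NeoR/KanR aminoglycoside phosphotransferase, terminated by an HSV TK polyadenylation signal, which permits G418 selection of stable transfectants. The annotation also reports short fragments of a ble gene, an HIV-1 LTR, and extra SV40 and bGH sequences. These appear to be backbone remnants or partial matches rather than functional parts.

The expression cassette consists of the human CMV immediate early enhancer and promoter, a T7 promoter that can be used for in vitro transcription, the SPP1 coding sequence, and a bovine growth hormone polyadenylation signal. The feature table marks the coding sequence as a fragment relative to the full-length reference protein, as would be expected for the shorter c isoform. No epitope tag or reporter is annotated. The M5 mutation is an insertion at the splice junction that characterises osteopontin-c: a single alanine is added within the junction motif. The cloning method is not recorded.

The stated purpose is mammalian expression of mutant osteopontin. The associated study examined the role of the osteopontin-c splice junction in anchorage-independent growth, so this construct serves as one member of a junction mutant series for comparison with the unmodified splice variant.
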