Addgene plasmid #106325: pCR3.1-OPNc M5
Purpose: Mammalian expression of mutant osteopontin
Depositing lab: Georg Weber. Depositing organization: University of Cincinnati. Publication: The osteopontin-c splice junction is important for anchorage-independent growth. Shen H, Weber GF. Mol Carcinog. 2014 Jun;53(6):480-7. doi: 10.1002/mc.21997. Epub 2013 Jan 28. PubMed 23359517.
Backbone
  Vector backbone: pCR3.1
  Vector type: Mammalian Expression
  Selectable markers: Neomycin (select with G418)
Growth in bacteria
  Bacterial resistance: Ampicillin, 100 μg/mL
  Growth temperature: 37°C
  Growth strain: XL1 Blue
  Copy number: High Copy
Gene/Insert
  Gene/Insert name: OPNc
  Species: H. sapiens (human)
  Mutation: OPNc splice site insertion mutant EEKQNA-->EEKQANA
  Entrez Gene: SPP1 (a.k.a. BNSP, BSPI, ETA-1, OPN)
  Cloning method: Unknown
Terms and licenses: Academic/Nonprofit Terms; Industry Terms: Not Available to Industry
How to cite: pCR3.1-OPNc M5 was a gift from Georg Weber (Addgene plasmid # 106325 ; http://n2t.net/addgene:106325 ; RRID:Addgene_106325)
